>Addgene plasmid #13574 | pTrcHisA-PPARalpha(aa101-468) | addgene full sequence | sequence record 142611 | Addgene assembled sequence
GTTTGACAGCTTATCATCGACTGCACGGTGCACCAATGCTTCTGGCGTCAGGCAGCCATCGGAAGCTGTG
GTATGGCTGTGCAGGTCGTAAATCACTGCATAATTCGTGTCGCTCAAGGCGCACTCCCGTTCTGGATAAT
GTTTTTTGCGCCGACATCATAACGGTTCTGGCAAATATTCTGAAATGAGCTGTTGACAATTAATCATCCG
GCTCGTATAATGTGTGGAATTGTGAGCGGATAACAATTTCACACAGGAAACAGCGCCGCTGAGAAAAAGC
GAAGCGGCACTGCTCTTTAACAATTTATCAGACAATCTGTGTGGGCACTCGACCGGAATTATCGATTAAC
TTTATTATTAAAAATTAAAGAGGTATATATTAATGTATCGATTAAATAAGGAGGAATAAACCATGGGGGG
TTCTCATCATCATCATCATCATGGTATGGCTAGCATGACTGGTGGACAGCAAATGGGTCGGGATCTGTAC
GACGATGACGATAAGGATCGATGGGGATCCGAATGCCGTATCTGCGGTGACAAAGCTTCTGGTTACCACT
ACGGTGTTCACGCTTGCGAAGGTTGCAAAGGTTTCTTCCGTCGTACCATCCGTCTGAAACTGGTTTACGA
CAAATGCGACCGTTCTTGCAAAATCCAGAAAAAAAACCGTAACAAATGCCAGTACTGCCGTTTCCACAAA
TGCCTGTCTGTTGGTATGTCTCACAACGCTATCCGTTTCGGTCGTATGCCGCGTTCTGAAAAAGCTAAAC
TGAAAGCTGAAATCCTGACCTGCGAACACGACATCGAAGACTCTGAAACCGCTGACCTGAAATCTCTGGC
TAAACGTATCTACGAAGCTTACCTGAAAAACTTCAACATGAACAAAGTTAAAGCTCGTGTTATCCTGTCT
GGTAAAGCTTCTAACAACCCGCCGTTCGTTATCCACGACATGGAAACCCTGTGCATGGCTGAAAAAACCC
TGGTTGCTAAACTGGTTGCTAACGGTATCCAGAACAAAGAAGCTGAAGTTCGTATCTTCCACTGCTGCCA
GTGCACCTCTGTTGAAACCGTTACCGAACTGACCGAATTCGCTAAAGCTATCCCGGGTTTCGCTAACCTG
GACCTGAACGACCAGGTTACCCTGCTGAAATACGGTGTTTACGAAGCTATCTTCGCTATGCTGTCTTCTG
TTATGAACAAAGACGGTATGCTGGTTGCTTACGGTAACGGTTTCATCACCCGTGAATTCCTGAAATCTCT
GCGTAAACCGTTCTGCGACATCATGGAACCGAAATTCGACTTCGCTATGAAATTCAACGCTCTGGAACTG
GACGACTCTGACATCTCTCTGTTCGTTGCTGCTATCATCTGCTGCGGTGACCGTCCGGGTCTGCTGAACG
TTGGTCACATCGAAAAAATGCAGGAAGGTATCGTTCACGTTCTGCGTCTGCACCTGCAGTCTAACCACCC
GGACGACATCTTCCTGTTCCCGAAACTGCTGCAGAAAATGGCTGACCTGCGTCAGCTGGTTACCGAACAC
GCTCAGCTGGTTCAGATCATCAAAAAAACCGAATCTGACGCTGCTCTGCACCCGCTGCTGCAGGAAATCT
ACCGTGACATGTACTAGGGTACCATATGGGAATTCGAAGCTTGGCTGTTTTGGCGGATGAGAGAAGATTT
TCAGCCTGATACAGATTAAATCAGAACGCAGAAGCGGTCTGATAAAACAGAATTTGCCTGGCGGCAGTAG
CGCGGTGGTCCCACCTGACCCCATGCCGAACTCAGAAGTGAAACGCCGTAGCGCCGATGGTAGTGTGGGG
TCTCCCCATGCGAGAGTAGGGAACTGCCAGGCATCAAATAAAACGAAAGGCTCAGTCGAAAGACTGGGCC
TTTCGTTTTATCTGTTGTTTGTCGGTGAACGCTCTCCTGAGTAGGACAAATCCGCCGGGAGCGGATTTGA
ACGTTGCGAAGCAACGGCCCGGAGGGTGGCGGGCAGGACGCCCGCCATAAACTGCCAGGCATCAAATTAA
GCAGAAGGCCATCCTGACGGATGGCCTTTTTGCGTTTCTACAAACTCTTTTTGTTTATTTTTCTAAATAC
ATTCAAATATGTATCCGCTCATGAGACAATAACCCTGATAAATGCTTCAATAATATTGAAAAAGGAAGAG
TATGAGTATTCAACATTTCCGTGTCGCCCTTATTCCCTTTTTTGCGGCATTTTGCCTTCCTGTTTTTGCT
CACCCAGAAACGCTGGTGAAAGTAAAAGATGCTGAAGATCAGTTGGGTGCACGAGTGGGTTACATCGAAC
TGGATCTCAACAGCGGTAAGATCCTTGAGAGTTTTCGCCCCGAAGAACGTTTTCCAATGATGAGCACTTT
TAAAGTTCTGCTATGTGGCGCGGTATTATCCCGTGTTGACGCCGGGCAAGAGCAACTCGGTCGCCGCATA
CACTATTCTCAGAATGACTTGGTTGAGTACTCACCAGTCACAGAAAAGCATCTTACGGATGGCATGACAG
TAAGAGAATTATGCAGTGCTGCCATAACCATGAGTGATAACACTGCGGCCAACTTACTTCTGACAACGAT
CGGAGGACCGAAGGAGCTAACCGCTTTTTTGCACAACATGGGGGATCATGTAACTCGCCTTGATCGTTGG
GAACCGGAGCTGAATGAAGCCATACCAAACGACGAGCGTGACACCACGATGCCTGTAGCAATGGCAACAA
CGTTGCGCAAACTATTAACTGGCGAACTACTTACTCTAGCTTCCCGGCAACAATTAATAGACTGGATGGA
GGCGGATAAAGTTGCAGGACCACTTCTGCGCTCGGCCCTTCCGGCTGGCTGGTTTATTGCTGATAAATCT
GGAGCCGGTGAGCGTGGGTCTCGCGGTATCATTGCAGCACTGGGGCCAGATGGTAAGCCCTCCCGTATCG
TAGTTATCTACACGACGGGGAGTCAGGCAACTATGGATGAACGAAATAGACAGATCGCTGAGATAGGTGC
CTCACTGATTAAGCATTGGTAACTGTCAGACCAAGTTTACTCATATATACTTTAGATTGATTTAAAACTT
CATTTTTAATTTAAAAGGATCTAGGTGAAGATCCTTTTTGATAATCTCATGACCAAAATCCCTTAACGTG
AGTTTTCGTTCCACTGAGCGTCAGACCCCGTAGAAAAGATCAAAGGATCTTCTTGAGATCCTTTTTTTCT
GCGCGTAATCTGCTGCTTGCAAACAAAAAAACCACCGCTACCAGCGGTGGTTTGTTTGCCGGATCAAGAG
CTACCAACTCTTTTTCCGAAGGTAACTGGCTTCAGCAGAGCGCAGATACCAAATACTGTCCTTCTAGTGT
AGCCGTAGTTAGGCCACCACTTCAAGAACTCTGTAGCACCGCCTACATACCTCGCTCTGCTAATCCTGTT
ACCAGTGGCTGCTGCCAGTGGCGATAAGTCGTGTCTTACCGGGTTGGACTCAAGACGATAGTTACCGGAT
AAGGCGCAGCGGTCGGGCTGAACGGGGGGTTCGTGCACACAGCCCAGCTTGGAGCGAACGACCTACACCG
AACTGAGATACCTACAGCGTGAGCTATGAGAAAGCGCCACGCTTCCCGAAGGGAGAAAGGCGGACAGGTA
TCCGGTAAGCGGCAGGGTCGGAACAGGAGAGCGCACGAGGGAGCTTCCAGGGGGAAACGCCTGGTATCTT
TATAGTCCTGTCGGGTTTCGCCACCTCTGACTTGAGCGTCGATTTTTGTGATGCTCGTCAGGGGGGCGGA
GCCTATGGAAAAACGCCAGCAACGCGGCCTTTTTACGGTTCCTGGCCTTTTGCTGGCCTTTTGCTCACAT
GTTCTTTCCTGCGTTATCCCCTGATTCTGTGGATAACCGTATTACCGCCTTTGAGTGAGCTGATACCGCT
CGCCGCAGCCGAACGACCGAGCGCAGCGAGTCAGTGAGCGAGGAAGCGGAAGAGCGCCTGATGCGGTATT
TTCTCCTTACGCATCTGTGCGGTATTTCACACCGCATATGGTGCACTCTCAGTACAATCTGCTCTGATGC
CGCATAGTTAAGCCAGTATACACTCCGCTATCGCTACGTGACTGGGTCATGGCTGCGCCCCGACACCCGC
CAACACCCGCTGACGCGCCCTGACGGGCTTGTCTGCTCCCGGCATCCGCTTACAGACAAGCTGTGACCGT
CTCCGGGAGCTGCATGTGTCAGAGGTTTTCACCGTCATCACCGAAACGCGCGAGGCAGCAGATCAATTCG
CGCGCGAAGGCGAAGCGGCATGCATTTACGTTGACACCATCGAATGGCGCAAAACCTTTCGCGGTATGGC
ATGATAGCGCCCGGAAGAGAGTCAATTCAGGGTGGTGAATGTGAAACCAGTAACGTTATACGATGTCGCA
GAGTATGCCGGTGTCTCTTATCAGACCGTTTCCCGCGTGGTGAACCAGGCCAGCCACGTTTCTGCGAAAA
CGCGGGAAAAAGTGGAAGCGGCGATGGCGGAGCTGAATTACATTCCCAACCGCGTGGCACAACAACTGGC
GGGCAAACAGTCGTTGCTGATTGGCGTTGCCACCTCCAGTCTGGCCCTGCACGCGCCGTCGCAAATTGTC
GCGGCGATTAAATCTCGCGCCGATCAACTGGGTGCCAGCGTGGTGGTGTCGATGGTAGAACGAAGCGGCG
TCGAAGCCTGTAAAGCGGCGGTGCACAATCTTCTCGCGCAACGCGTCAGTGGGCTGATCATTAACTATCC
GCTGGATGACCAGGATGCCATTGCTGTGGAAGCTGCCTGCACTAATGTTCCGGCGTTATTTCTTGATGTC
TCTGACCAGACACCCATCAACAGTATTATTTTCTCCCATGAAGACGGTACGCGACTGGGCGTGGAGCATC
TGGTCGCATTGGGTCACCAGCAAATCGCGCTGTTAGCGGGCCCATTAAGTTCTGTCTCGGCGCGTCTGCG
TCTGGCTGGCTGGCATAAATATCTCACTCGCAATCAAATTCAGCCGATAGCGGAACGGGAAGGCGACTGG
AGTGCCATGTCCGGTTTTCAACAAACCATGCAAATGCTGAATGAGGGCATCGTTCCCACTGCGATGCTGG
TTGCCAACGATCAGATGGCGCTGGGCGCAATGCGCGCCATTACCGAGTCCGGGCTGCGCGTTGGTGCGGA
TATCTCGGTAGTGGGATACGACGATACCGAAGACAGCTCATGTTATATCCCGCCGTCAACCACCATCAAA
CAGGATTTTCGCCTGCTGGGGCAAACCAGCGTGGACCGCTTGCTGCAACTCTCTCAGGGCCAGGCGGTGA
AGGGCAATCAGCTGTTGCCCGTCTCACTGGTGAAAAGAAAAACCACCCTGGCGCCCAATACGCAAACCGC
CTCTCCCCGCGCGTTGGCCGATTCATTAATGCAGCTGGCACGACAGGTTTCCCGACTGGAAAGCGGGCAG
TGAGCGCAACGCAATTAATGTGAGTTAGCGCGAATTGATCTG
Features (pLannotate 1.2.2; 20 found; start..end, strand, type, name):
      3..20      +  promoter       tet promoter (fragment): E. coli promoter for tetracycline efflux protein gene
     16..117     -  CDS            yciV (fragment): RNAAM_ECOLI - Also known as trpH From Escherichia coli (strain K12).
    193..222     +  promoter       trc promoter: strong E. coli promoter; hybrid between the trp and lac UV5 promoters
    230..246     +  protein_bind   lac operator: The lac repressor binds to the lac operator to inhibit transcription in E. coli. This inhibition can be relieved by adding lactose or isopropyl-β-D-thiogalactopyranoside (IPTG). lac repressor encoded by lacI
    263..332     +  misc_feature   rrnG antiterminator: antiterminator from the E. coli rrnG leader region (Berg et al., 1989)
    383..409     +  CDS            minicistron: synthetic cistron containing a ribosome binding site (Shine-Dalgarno sequence), for enhancing the bacterial expression of a downstream cistron (Schoner, 1997) This first cistron should terminate 3 bp upstream of the ATG for the second cistron.
    425..445     +  CDS            capTEV™ (fragment): composite tag for in vivo biotinylation, TEV protease cleavage, and 6xHis tagging
    446..478     +  CDS            T7 tag (gene 10 leader): leader peptide from bacteriophage T7 gene 10 promotes efficient translation in E. coli
    482..505     +  CDS            Xpress™ tag: Xpress™ epitope tag, including an enterokinase recognition and cleavage site
    521..1624    +  CDS            PPARA (fragment): PPARA_HUMAN - Also known as NR1C1, PPAR. Experimental evidence at protein level: Swiss-Prot protein existence level 1. Ligand-activated transcription factor. Key regulator of lipid metabolism. Activated by the endogenous ligand 1-palmitoyl-2-oleoyl-sn- glycerol-3-phosphocholine (16:0/18:1-GPC). Activated by oleylethanolamide, a naturally occurring lipid that regulates satiety. Receptor for peroxisome proliferators such as hypolipidemic drugs and fatty acids. Regulates the peroxisomal beta-oxidation pathway of fatty acids. Functions as transcription activator for the ACOX1 and P450 genes. Trans
   1736..1851    +  ncRNA          5S rRNA: Accession: RF00001 - 5S ribosomal RNA
   1855..1941    +  terminator     rrnB T1 terminator: Escherichia coli rrnB; transcription terminator T1 from the E. coli rrnB gene
   2033..2060    +  terminator     rrnB T2 terminator: transcription terminator T2 from the E. coli rrnB gene
   2080..2171    +  promoter       AmpR promoter: bla
   2172..3032    +  CDS            AmpR: β-lactamase; bla; confers resistance to ampicillin, carbenicillin, and related antibiotics
   3203..3791    +  rep_origin     ori: high-copy-number ColE1/pMB1/pBR322/pUC origin of replication
   3977..4117    -  misc_feature   bom: basis of mobility region from pBR322
   4219..4259    -  CDS            rop (fragment): Rop protein, which maintains plasmids at low copy number; rop
   4303..4380    +  promoter       lacI promoter: lacI
   4381..5463    +  CDS            lacI: lac repressor; lacI; The lac repressor binds to the lac operator to inhibit transcription in E. coli. This inhibition can be relieved by adding lactose or isopropyl-β-D-thiogalactopyranoside (IPTG).
