[The description below was written by a language model from this plasmid's Addgene catalogue record and pLannotate feature annotations shown in this document.]
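Description:
pTrcHisA-PPARalpha(aa101-468) is a bacterial expression plasmid built on the commercial pTrcHisA backbone for producing a truncated form of human peroxisome proliferator-activated receptor alpha (PPARA, NR1C1) in E. coli. It replicates from a high-copy ColE1/pMB1-type origin, with a pBR322 bom region and only a remnant of rop, and is selected with ampicillin through the β-lactamase gene. The assembled sequence is about 5.5 kb, consistent with the roughly 4.4 kb backbone plus a 1.1 kb insert cloned between BamHI and KpnI sites that both remain intact.

Expression is driven by the strong hybrid trc promoter, which is controlled by a lac operator. The plasmid carries its own lacI gene, so transcription is repressed until IPTG or lactose is added. Downstream elements typical of this vector series improve yield: an rrnG antiterminator, a short minicistron that supplies a ribosome binding site for translational reinitiation, and the T7 gene 10 leader. The fusion protein begins with an N-terminal 6xHis tag (the annotation tool labels this stretch as a fragment of a composite tag). The Xpress epitope follows and contains an enterokinase cleavage site that allows the tag to be removed. Next comes PPARα residues 101–468, which lacks the first 100 residues, the N-terminal A/B domain. The rrnB T1 and T2 terminators end the transcript.

The design suits inducible production and metal-affinity purification of the receptor without its A/B domain, although the record does not state a specific downstream use. The depositor notes that preparations show an unidentified band of about 2.5 kb on agarose gels, and its effect on plasmid function is unknown.
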