Addgene plasmid #13574: pTrcHisA-PPARalpha(aa101-468)
Depositing lab: Martin Scanlon. Depositing organization: Monash University.
Backbone
  Vector backbone: pTrcHisA
  Backbone manufacturer: invitrogen
  Backbone size w/o insert (bp): 4400
  Vector type: Bacterial Expression
Growth in bacteria
  Bacterial resistance: Ampicillin, 100 μg/mL
  Growth temperature: 37°C
  Growth strain: DH5alpha
  Copy number: High Copy
Gene/Insert
  Gene/Insert name: human peroxisome proliferator activated receptor alpha A/B domain deletion construct (aa101-468) (alt name: PPARalpha)
  Species: H. sapiens (human)
  Insert size (bp): 1119
  Mutation: deleted residues 1-100.
  GenBank ID: NP_005027.2
  Entrez Gene: PPARA (a.k.a. NR1C1, PPAR, PPAR-alpha, PPARalpha, hPPAR)
  Tag / fusion protein: x6His N-terminal, enterokinase cleavage site
  Cloning method: Restriction Enzyme; 5′ cloning site BamHI (not destroyed); 3′ cloning site KpnI (not destroyed)
  Sequencing primers: 5′ F1 CCAGAACAAAGAAGCTG from 495 to 500; F2 GACCTGAAATCTCTGGC; 3′ CAGCAGGGTAACCTGGTC from 616 to 633
Terms and licenses: Academic/Nonprofit Terms; Industry Terms: Not Available to Industry
Depositor comments: This plasmid contains an unidentified ~2.5kb band when run on an agarose gel. It is unknown whether this extra band affects plasmid function.
How to cite: pTrcHisA-PPARalpha(aa101-468) was a gift from Martin Scanlon (Addgene plasmid # 13574 ; http://n2t.net/addgene:13574 ; RRID:Addgene_13574)
