>Addgene plasmid #13574 | pTrcHisA-PPARalpha(aa101-468) | addgene partial sequence | sequence record 19360 | 13574 with pTrcHis-rev
CCAAGCTTCGAATTCCCATATGGTACCCTAGTACATGTCACGGTAGATTTCCTGCAGCAGCGGGTGCAGA
GCAGCGTCAGATTCGGTTTTTTTGATGATCTGAACCAGCTGAGCGTGTTCGGTAACCAGCTGACGCAGGT
CAGCCATTTTCTGCAGCAGTTTCGGGAACAGGAAGATGTCGTCCGGGTGGTTAGACTGCAGGTGCAGACG
CAGAACGTGAACGATACCTTCCTGCATTTTTTCGATGTGACCAACGTTCAGCAGACCCGGACGGTCACCG
CAGCAGATGATAGCAGCAACGAACAGAGAGATGTCAGAGTCGTCCAGTTCCAGAGCGTTGAATTTCATAG
CGAAGTCGAATTTCGGTTCCATGATGTCGCAGAACGGTTTACGCAGAGATTTCAGGAATTCACGGGTGAT
GAAACCGTTACCGTAAGCAACCAGCATACCGTCTTTGTTCATAACAGAAGACAGCATAGCGAAGATAGCT
TCGTAAACACCGTATTTCAGCAGGGTAACCTGGTCGTTCAGGTCCAGGTTAGCGAAACCCGGGATAGCTT
TAGCGAATTCGGTCAGTTCGGTAACGGTTTCAACAGAGGTGCACTGGCAGCAGTGGAAGATACGAACTTC
AGCTTCTTTGTTCTGGATACCGTTAGCAACCAGTTTAGCAACCAGGGTTTTTTCAGCCATGCACAGGGTT
TCCATGTCGTGGA
