>Addgene plasmid #13574 | pTrcHisA-PPARalpha(aa101-468) | addgene partial sequence | sequence record 142610 | pTrcHis-F 5'-GAGGTATATATTAATGTATCG-3'
GGGGTTCTCATCATCATCATCATCATGGTATGGCTAGCATGACTGGTGGACAGCAAATGGGTCGGGATCT
GTACGACGATGACGATAAGGATCGATGGGGATCCGAATGCCGTATCTGCGGTGACAAAGCTTCTGGTTAC
CACTACGGTGTTCACGCTTGCGAAGGTTGCAAAGGTTTCTTCCGTCGTACCATCCGTCTGAAACTGGTTT
ACGACAAATGCGACCGTTCTTGCAAAATCCAGAAAAAAAACCGTAACAAATGCCAGTACTGCCGTTTCCA
CAAATGCCTGTCTGTTGGTATGTCTCACAACGCTATCCGTTTCGGTCGTATGCCGCGTTCTGAAAAAGCT
AAACTGAAAGCTGAAATCCTGACCTGCGAACACGACATCGAAGACTCTGAAACCGCTGACCTGAAATCTC
TGGCTAAACGTATCTACGAAGCTTACCTGAAAAACTTCAACATGAACAAAGTTAAAGCTCGTGTTATCCT
GTCTGGTAAAGCTTCTAACAACCCGCCGTTCGTTATCCACGACATGGAAACCCTGTGCATGGCTGAAAAA
ACCCTGGTTGCTAAACTGGTTGCTAACGGTATCCAGAACAAAGAAGCTGAAGTTCGTATCTTCCACTGCT
GCCAGTGCACCTCTGTTGAAACCGTTACCGAACTGACCGAATTCGCTAAAGCTATCCCGGGTTTCGCTAA
CCTGGACCTGAACGACCAGGTTACCCTGCTGAAATACGGTGTTTACGAAGCTATCTTCGCTATGCTGTCT
TCTGTTATGAACAAAGACGGTATGCTGGTTGCTTACGGTAACGGTTTCATCACCCGTGAATTCCTGAAAT
CTCTGCGTAAACCGTTCTGCGACATCATGGAACCGAAATTCGACTTCGCTATGAA
